>Addgene plasmid #169719 | A1-LCD Patchy | addgene full sequence | sequence record 334790 | Addgene NGS Result
GATTATTTCTACTTTGGTAGCAATGGCGGTGGCGGTAGCAATGATGGTAATAACAATCAGAGCAGCAATG
GTCCGATGAAAGGTGGCAATTTTTACTTTTTTGGTGGTCGCAGCAGCGGTGGTTCAGGTGGTGGTGGCCA
GGCAAAACCGCGTAATCAAGGTGGTGGCGGAAGCTATTTTTTCTTTAGCAGCAGCAGCTCAGGTAGCGGT
CGTCGTTAAGACCCAGCTTTCTTGTACAAAGTGGTTGATTCGAGGCTGCTAACAAAGCCCGAAAGGAAGC
TGAGTTGGCTGCTGCCACCGCTGAGCAATAACTAGCATAACCCCTTGGGGCCTCTAAACGGGTCTTGAGG
GGTTTTTTGCTGAAAGGAGGAACTATATCCGGATATCCACAGGACGGGTGTGGTCGCCATGATCGCGTAG
TCGATAGTGGCTCCAAGTAGCGAAGCGAGCAGGACTGGGCGGCGGCCAAAGCGGTCGGACAGTGCTCCGA
GAACGGGTGCGCATAGAAATTGCATCAACGCATATAGCGCTAGCAGCACGCCATAGTGACTGGCGATGCT
GTCGGAATGGACGATATCCCGCAAGAGGCCCGGCAGTACCGGCATAACCAAGCCTATGCCTACAGCATCC
AGGGTGACGGTGCCGAGGATGACGATGAGCGCATTGTTAGATTTCATACACGGTGCCTGACTGCGTTAGC
AATTTAACTGTGATAAACTACCGCATTAAAGCTTATCGATGATAAGCTGTCAAACATGAGAATTCTTGAA
GACGAAAGGGCCTCGTGATACGCCTATTTTTATAGGTTAATGTCATGATAATAATGGTTTCTTAGACGTC
AGGTGGCACTTTTCGGGGAAATGTGCGCGGAACCCCTATTTGTTTATTTTTCTAAATACATTCAAATATG
TATCCGCTCATGAGACAATAACCCTGATAAATGCTTCAATAATATTGAAAAAGGAAGAGTATGAGTATTC
AACATTTCCGTGTCGCCCTTATTCCCTTTTTTGCGGCATTTTGCCTTCCTGTTTTTGCTCACCCAGAAAC
GCTGGTGAAAGTAAAAGATGCTGAAGATCAGTTGGGTGCACGAGTGGGTTACATCGAACTGGATCTCAAC
AGCGGTAAGATCCTTGAGAGTTTTCGCCCCGAAGAACGTTTTCCAATGATGAGCACTTTTAAAGTTCTGC
TATGTGGCGCGGTATTATCCCGTGTTGACGCCGGGCAAGAGCAACTCGGTCGCCGCATACACTATTCTCA
GAATGACTTGGTTGAGTACTCACCAGTCACAGAAAAGCATCTTACGGATGGCATGACAGTAAGAGAATTA
TGCAGTGCTGCCATAACCATGAGTGATAACACTGCGGCCAACTTACTTCTGACAACGATCGGAGGACCGA
AGGAGCTAACCGCTTTTTTGCACAACATGGGGGATCATGTAACTCGCCTTGATCGTTGGGAACCGGAGCT
GAATGAAGCCATACCAAACGACGAGCGTGACACCACGATGCCTGCAGCAATGGCAACAACGTTGCGCAAA
CTATTAACTGGCGAACTACTTACTCTAGCTTCCCGGCAACAATTAATAGACTGGATGGAGGCGGATAAAG
TTGCAGGACCACTTCTGCGCTCGGCCCTTCCGGCTGGCTGGTTTATTGCTGATAAATCTGGAGCCGGTGA
GCGTGGGTCTCGCGGTATCATTGCAGCACTGGGGCCAGATGGTAAGCCCTCCCGTATCGTAGTTATCTAC
ACGACGGGGAGTCAGGCAACTATGGATGAACGAAATAGACAGATCGCTGAGATAGGTGCCTCACTGATTA
AGCATTGGTAACTGTCAGACCAAGTTTACTCATATATACTTTAGATTGATTTAAAACTTCATTTTTAATT
TAAAAGGATCTAGGTGAAGATCCTTTTTGATAATCTCATGACCAAAATCCCTTAACGTGAGTTTTCGTTC
CACTGAGCGTCAGACCCCGTAGAAAAGATCAAAGGATCTTCTTGAGATCCTTTTTTTCTGCGCGTAATCT
GCTGCTTGCAAACAAAAAAACCACCGCTACCAGCGGTGGTTTGTTTGCCGGATCAAGAGCTACCAACTCT
TTTTCCGAAGGTAACTGGCTTCAGCAGAGCGCAGATACCAAATACTGTCCTTCTAGTGTAGCCGTAGTTA
GGCCACCACTTCAAGAACTCTGTAGCACCGCCTACATACCTCGCTCTGCTAATCCTGTTACCAGTGGCTG
CTGCCAGTGGCGATAAGTCGTGTCTTACCGGGTTGGACTCAAGACGATAGTTACCGGATAAGGCGCAGCG
GTCGGGCTGAACGGGGGGTTCGTGCACACAGCCCAGCTTGGAGCGAACGACCTACACCGAACTGAGATAC
CTACAGCGTGAGCTATGAGAAAGCGCCACGCTTCCCGAAGGGAGAAAGGCGGACAGGTATCCGGTAAGCG
GCAGGGTCGGAACAGGAGAGCGCACGAGGGAGCTTCCAGGGGGAAACGCCTGGTATCTTTATAGTCCTGT
CGGGTTTCGCCACCTCTGACTTGAGCGTCGATTTTTGTGATGCTCGTCAGGGGGGCGGAGCCTATGGAAA
AACGCCAGCAACGCGGCCTTTTTACGGTTCCTGGCCTTTTGCTGGCCTTTTGCTCACATGTTCTTTCCTG
CGTTATCCCCTGATTCTGTGGATAACCGTATTACCGCCTTTGAGTGAGCTGATACCGCTCGCCGCAGCCG
AACGACCGAGCGCAGCGAGTCAGTGAGCGAGGAAGCGGAAGAGCGCCTGATGCGGTATTTTCTCCTTACG
CATCTGTGCGGTATTTCACACCGCAATGGTGCACTCTCAGTACAATCTGCTCTGATGCCGCATAGTTAAG
CCAGTATACACTCCGCTATCGCTACGTGACTGGGTCATGGCTGCGCCCCGACACCCGCCAACACCCGCTG
ACGCGCCCTGACGGGCTTGTCTGCTCCCGGCATCCGCTTACAGACAAGCTGTGACCGTCTCCGGGAGCTG
CATGTGTCAGAGGTTTTCACCGTCATCACCGAAACGCGCGAGGCAGCTGCGGTAAAGCTCATCAGCGTGG
TCGTGAAGCGATTCACAGATGTCTGCCTGTTCATCCGCGTCCAGCTCGTTGAGTTTCTCCAGAAGCGTTA
ATGTCTGGCTTCTGATAAAGCGGGCCATGTTAAGGGCGGTTTTTTCCTGTTTGGTCACTGATGCCTCCGT
GTAAGGGGGATTTCTGTTCATGGGGGTAATGATACCGATGAAACGAGAGAGGATGCTCACGATACGGGTT
ACTGATGATGAACATGCCCGGTTACTGGAACGTTGTGAGGGTAAACAACTGGCGGTATGGATGCGGCGGG
ACCAGAGAAAAATCACTCAGGGTCAATGCCAGCGCTTCGTTAATACAGATGTAGGTGTTCCACAGGGTAG
CCAGCAGCATCCTGCGATGCAGATCCGGAACATAATGGTGCAGGGCGCTGACTTCCGCGTTTCCAGACTT
TACGAAACACGGAAACCGAAGACCATTCATGTTGTTGCTCAGGTCGCAGACGTTTTGCAGCAGCAGTCGC
TTCACGTTCGCTCGCGTATCGGTGATTCATTCTGCTAACCAGTAAGGCAACCCCGCCAGCCTAGCCGGGT
CCTCAACGACAGGAGCACGATCATGCGCACCCGTGGCCAGGACCCAACGCTGCCCGAGATGCGCCGCGTG
CGGCTGCTGGAGATGGCGGACGCGATGGATATGTTCTGCCAAGGGTTGGTTTGCGCATTCACAGTTCTCC
GCAAGAATTGATTGGCTCCAATTCTTGGAGTGGTGAATCCGTTAGCGAGGTGCCGCCGGCTTCCATTCAG
GTCGAGGTGGCCCGGCTCCATGCACCGCGACGCAACGCGGGGAGGCAGACAAGGTATAGGGCGGCGCCTA
CAATCCATGCCAACCCGTTCCATGTGCTCGCCGAGGCGGCATAAATCGCCGTGACGATCAGCGGTCCAAT
GATCGAAGTTAGGCTGGTAAGAGCCGCGAGCGATCCTTGAAGCTGTCCCTGATGGTCGTCATCTACCTGC
CTGGACAGCATGGCCTGCAACGCGGGCATCCCGATGCCGCCGGAAGCGAGAAGAATCATAATGGGGAAGG
CCATCCAGCCTCGCGTCGCGAACGCCAGCAAGACGTAGCCCAGCGCGTCGGCCGCCATGCCGGCGATAAT
GGCCTGCTTCTCGCCGAAACGTTTGGTGGCGGGACCAGTGACGAAGGCTTGAGCGAGGGCGTGCAAGATT
CCGAATACCGCAAGCGACAGGCCGATCATCGTCGCGCTCCAGCGAAAGCGGTCCTCGCCGAAAATGACCC
AGAGCGCTGCCGGCACCTGTCCTACGAGTTGCATGATAAAGAAGACAGTCATAAGTGCGGCGACGATAGT
CATGCCCCGCGCCCACCGGAAGGAGCTGACTGGGTTGAAGGCTCTCAAGGGCATCGGTCGATCGACGCTC
TCCCTTATGCGACTCCTGCATTAGGAAGCAGCCCAGTAGTAGGTTGAGGCCGTTGAGCACCGCCGCCGCA
AGGAATGGTGCATGCAAGGAGATGGCGCCCAACAGTCCCCCGGCCACGGGGCCTGCCACCATACCCACGC
CGAAACAAGCGCTCATGAGCCCGAAGTGGCGAGCCCGATCTTCCCCATCGGTGATGTCGGCGATATAGGC
GCCAGCAACCGCACCTGTGGCGCCGGTGATGCCGGCCACGATGCGTCCGGCGTAGAGGATCGAGATCTCG
ATCCCGCGAAATTAATACGACTCACTATAGGGAGACCACAACGGTTTCCCTCTAGAAATAATTTTGTTTA
ACTTTAAGAAGGAGATATACATATGTCGTACTACCATCACCATCACCATCACCTCGAATCAACAAGTTTG
TACAAAAAAGCAGGCTTCGAAAACCTGTATTTTCAGGGTAGCATGGCAAGCGCAAGCAGCAGCCAGCGTG
GTCGTTATTTCTATTTTAGCGGTAGCGGTAATGGTGGTGGTCGTGGTGGCGGTGGTGGTAATGATAATGG
TCGCGGTGGTAATAGCTTTTATTTCGGTCGCGGAGGTGGTGGTTCACGCGGTGGCGGAGGCGGAGGTTCT
GGTGATGGTAATGGCGGTAAT
Features (pLannotate 1.2.2; 17 found; start..end, strand, type, name):
    221..245     -  protein_bind   attB2: mutant version of attB; recombination site for the Gateway® BP reaction BP Clonase™
    255..304     +  CDS            SET1 (fragment): solubility-enhancement tag derived from T7 phage gene 10B
    312..359     +  terminator     T7 terminator: transcription terminator for bacteriophage T7 RNA polymerase
    385..677     -  CDS            TcR (fragment): tetracycline efflux protein; tet; confers resistance to tetracycline
    725..753     -  promoter       tet promoter: E. coli promoter for tetracycline efflux protein gene
    866..970     +  promoter       AmpR promoter: bla
    971..1831    +  CDS            AmpR: β-lactamase; bla; confers resistance to ampicillin, carbenicillin, and related antibiotics
   2002..2590    +  rep_origin     ori: high-copy-number ColE1/pMB1/pBR322/pUC origin of replication
   2776..2915    -  misc_feature   bom: basis of mobility region from pBR322
   3017..3208    -  CDS            rop: Rop protein, which maintains plasmids at low copy number; rop
   3225..3605    +  CDS            YPB1_ECOLX: Protein predicted: Swiss-Prot protein existence level 4. From Escherichia coli.
   3847..4751    -  CDS            TcR (fragment): tetracycline efflux protein; tet; confers resistance to tetracycline
   4773..4791    +  promoter       T7 promoter: promoter for bacteriophage T7 RNA polymerase
   4823..4845    +  RBS            RBS: efficient ribosome binding site from bacteriophage T7 gene 10 (Olins and Rangwala, 1989)
   4863..4883    +  CDS            8xHis (fragment): 8xHis affinity tag
   4892..4916    +  protein_bind   attB1: mutant version of attB; recombination site for the Gateway® BP reaction BP Clonase™
   4919..4938    +  CDS            TEV site (fragment): tobacco etch virus (TEV) protease recognition and cleavage site
