[The description below was written by a language model from this plasmid's Addgene catalogue record and pLannotate feature annotations shown in this document.]
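Description:
A1-LCD Patchy is a bacterial expression plasmid built on the Invitrogen pDEST17 Gateway destination backbone. It produces a variant of the low-complexity domain (LCD) of human hnRNPA1 (isoform A, residues 186–320). The 495 bp insert was introduced by Gateway recombination and sits between attB1 and attB2 sites in the 5,131 nt circular sequence, spanning the numbering origin. The insert itself was not annotated by the feature caller. According to the record, residues 198 and 291 are changed to tyrosine and residues 189, 193 and 311 to phenylalanine. Together with the construct name, this suggests an altered arrangement of aromatic residues along the domain, although the purpose field is terse and does not fully describe the design.

Expression is driven by a T7 promoter followed by the phage T7 gene 10 ribosome binding site, so it requires a host that supplies T7 RNA polymerase. The reading frame begins with an N-terminal histidine tag, which is catalogued as 6xHis and detected as a partial match to an 8xHis feature. It continues through attB1 into a sequence partially matching a TEV protease site, which would presumably allow tag removal after affinity purification. A T7 terminator lies downstream of attB2.

The backbone is pBR322-derived, carrying a ColE1/pMB1-type origin, the bom region and rop, along with non-functional fragments of the tetracycline resistance gene. Selection is by ampicillin through the bla gene. The catalogue lists the plasmid as high copy, although rop normally lowers copy number. The associated publication concerns how the valence and patterning of aromatic residues determine the phase behaviour of prion-like domains, so the plasmid is suited to making recombinant protein for such biophysical studies.
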