Addgene plasmid #169719: A1-LCD Patchy
Purpose: Bacterial Expression of human hnRNPA1-A Low complexity domain including amino acids 186-320, aromatic amino acids.
Depositing lab: Tanja Mittag. Depositing organization: St. Jude Children's Research Hospital. Publication: Valence and patterning of aromatic residues determine the phase behavior of prion-like domains. Martin EW, Holehouse AS, Peran I, Farag M, Incicco JJ, Bremer A, Grace CR, Soranno A, Pappu RV, Mittag T. Science. 2020 Feb 7;367(6478):694-699. doi: 10.1126/science.aaw8653. PubMed 32029630.
Backbone
  Vector backbone: pDEST17
  Backbone manufacturer: invitrogen
  Vector type: Bacterial Expression
Growth in bacteria
  Bacterial resistance: Ampicillin, 100 μg/mL
  Growth temperature: 37°C
  Growth strain: DH5alpha
  Copy number: High Copy
Gene/Insert
  Gene/Insert name: hnRNPA1
  Species: H. sapiens (human)
  Insert size (bp): 495
  Mutation: hnRNPA1-A Low complexity domain including amino acids 186-320, aromatic amino acids. Residues 198, 291 changed to TYR and residues 189, 193, and 311 changed to PHE
  Entrez Gene: HNRNPA1 (a.k.a. ALS19, ALS20, HNRPA1, HNRPA1L3, IBMPFD3, MPD3, UP 1, hnRNP A1, hnRNP-A1)
  Promoter: T7
  Tag / fusion protein: 6xHis (N terminal on insert)
  Cloning method: Gateway Cloning
Terms and licenses: Academic/Nonprofit Terms; Industry Terms: Not Available to Industry
How to cite: A1-LCD Patchy was a gift from Tanja Mittag (Addgene plasmid # 169719 ; http://n2t.net/addgene:169719 ; RRID:Addgene_169719)
